>Addgene plasmid #156582 | pD649-HAsp-VSTM2L-Fc(DAPA)-AviTag-6xHis | addgene full sequence | sequence record 408950 | Addgene NGS Result
GGCATTGATTATTGACTAGTTATTAATAGTAATCAATTACGGGGTCATTAGTTCATAGCCCATATATGGA
GTTCCGCGTTACATAACTTACGGTAAATGGCCCGCCTGGCTGACCGCCCAACGACCCCCGCCCATTGACG
TCAATAATGACGTATGTTCCCATAGTAACGCCAATAGGGACTTTCCATTGACGTCAATGGGTGGAGTATT
TACGGTAAACTGCCCACTTGGCAGTACATCAAGTGTATCATATGCCAAGTACGCCCCCTATTGACGTCAA
TGACGGTAAATGGCCCGCCTGGCATTATGCCCAGTACATGACCTTATGGGACTTTCCTACTTGGCAGTAC
ATCTACGTATTAGTCATCGCTATTACCATGGTGATGCGGTTTTGGCAGTACATCAATGGGCGTGGATAGC
GGTTTGACTCACGGGGATTTCCAAGTCTCCACCCCATTGACGTCAATGGGAGTTTGTTTTGGCACCAAAA
TCAACGGGACTTTCCAAAATGTCGTAACAACTCCGCCCCATTGACGCAAATGGGCGGTAGGCGTGTACGG
TGGGAGGTCTATATAAGCAGAGCTCGTTTAGTGAACCGTCAGATCGCCTGGAGACGCCATCCACGCTGTT
TTGACCTCCATAGAAGACACCGGGACCGATCCAGCCTCCGCGGCCGGGAACGGTGCATTGGAACGCGGAT
TCCCCGTGCCAAGAGTGACGTAAGTACCGCCTATAGAGTCTATAGGCCCACCCCCTTGGCTTCGTTAGAA
CGCGGCTACAATTAATACATAACCTTATGTATCATACACATACGATTTAGGTGACACTATAGAATAACAT
CCACTTTGCCTTTCTCTCCACAGGTGTCCACTCCCAGGTCCAACTGCACCTCGGTTCTATCGAAAACGCG
CCTGCTAGCGCCACCATGAAGACCATCATTGCCCTGAGCTACATCTTCTGCCTGGTGTTCGCTGCGGCCG
CCACAAGACCTGCTGGACATGCTCCTTGGGACAATCACGTTTCCGGACACGCCCTGTTCACCGAGACACC
TCACGATATGACAGCCAGAACCGGCGAGGATGTGGAAATGGCCTGTAGCTTTAGAGGCAGCGGCAGCCCT
AGCTACAGCCTGGAAATTCAGTGGTGGTACGTGCGGAGCCACAGAGACTGGACAGATAAGCAGGCCTGGG
CCAGCAATCAGCTGAAAGCCTCTCAGCAAGAGGACGCCGGCAAAGAGGCCACAAAGATCTCTGTCGTGAA
GGTCGTGGGCAGCAACATCAGCCACAAGCTGAGACTGAGCAGAGTGAAGCCTACCGACGAGGGCACCTAC
GAGTGCAGAGTGATCGATTTCAGCGACGGCAAGGCCCGGCACCACAAAGTGAAAGCCTATCTGAGAGTGC
AGCCCGGCGAGAACTCTGTGCTGCATCTTCCTGAAGCTCCTCCAGCTGCTCCTGCTCCTCCTCCACCTAA
ACCTGGCAAAGAGCTGCGGAAGAGAAGCGTGGACCAAGAGGCCTGCTCTCTTGGCGCGCCGGGCGGCGAC
AAGACCCACACCTGCCCCCCCTGCCCAGCTCCAGAACTGCTGGGAGGGCCTTCCGTGTTCCTGTTCCCCC
CCAAGCCCAAGGACACCCTGATGATCAGCAGGACCCCCGAGGTGACCTGCGTGGTGGTGGCCGTGTCCCA
CGAGGACCCAGAGGTGAAGTTCAACTGGTACGTGGACGGCGTGGAGGTGCACAACGCCAAGACCAAGCCC
AGAGAGGAGCAGTACAACAGCACCTACAGGGTGGTGTCCGTGCTGACCGTGCTGCACCAGGACTGGCTGA
ACGGCAAAGAATACAAGTGCAAAGTCTCCAACAAGGCCCTGGCTGCCCCAATCGAAAAGACAATCAGCAA
GGCCAAGGGCCAGCCACGGGAGCCCCAGGTGTACACCCTGCCCCCCAGCCGGGAGGAGATGACCAAGAAC
CAGGTGTCCCTGACCTGTCTGGTGAAGGGCTTCTACCCCAGCGATATCGCCGTGGAGTGGGAGAGCAACG
GCCAGCCCGAGAACAACTACAAGACCACCCCCCCAGTGCTGGACAGCGACGGCAGCTTCTTCCTGTACAG
CAAGCTGACCGTGGACAAGTCCAGGTGGCAGCAGGGCAACGTGTTCAGCTGCAGCGTGATGCACGAGGCC
CTGCACAACCACTACACCCAGAAGTCCCTGAGCCTGAGCCCCGGCGGCAGCGGTCTTAATGATATTTTCG
AGGCTCAGAAGATTGAGTGGCATGAACACCACCACCATCACCACTAAGGCCGGCCTGTAGTCACTGGCAC
AACGCGTTACCCGGTAAGCCAATCGGGTATACACGGTCGTCATACTGCAGACAGGGTTCTTCTACTTTGC
AAGATAGTCTTGAGTAGTAAAATAAATAGATAGAGAAAATCAGCCTCGACTGTGCCTTCTAGTTGCCAGC
CATCTGTTGTTTGCCCCTCCCCCGTGCCTTCCTTGACCCTGGAAGGTGCCACTCCCACTGTCCTTTCCTA
ATAAAATGAGGAAATTGCATCACAACACTCAACCCTATCTCGGTCTATTCTTTTGATTTATAAGGGATTT
TGCCGATTTCGGCCTATTGGTTAAAAAATGAGCTGATTTAACAAAAATTTAACGCGAATTAATTCTGTGG
AATGTGTGTCAGTTAGGGTGTGGAAAGTCCCCAGGCTCCCCAGCAGGCAGAAGTATGCAAAGCATGCATC
TCAATTAGTCAGCAACCAGGTGTGGAAAGTCCCCAGGCTCCCCAGCAGGCAGAAGTATGCAAAGCATGCA
TCTCAATTAGTCAGCAACCATAGTCCCGCCCCTAACTCCGCCCATCCCGCCCCTAACTCCGCCCAGTTCC
GCCCATTCTCCGCCCCATGGCTGACTAATTTTTTTTATTTATGCAGAGGCCGAGGCCGCCTCTGCCTCTG
AGCTATTCCAGAAGTAGTGAGGAGGCTTTTTTGGAGGCCTAGGCTTTTGCAAAAAGCTCCCGGGAGCTTG
TATATCCATTTTCGGATCTGATCAGCACGTGTTGACAATTAATCATCGGCATAGTATATCGGCATAGTAT
AATACGACAAGGTGAGGAACTAAACCATGACCGAGTACAAGCCCACGGTGCGCCTCGCCACCCGCGACGA
CGTCCCCAGGGCCGTACGCACCCTCGCCGCCGCGTTCGCCGACTACCCCGCCACGCGCCACACCGTCGAT
CCGGACCGCCACATCGAGCGGGTCACCGAGCTGCAAGAACTCTTCCTCACGCGCGTCGGGCTCGACATCG
GCAAGGTGTGGGTCGCGGACGACGGCGCCGCGGTGGCGGTCTGGACCACGCCGGAGAGCGTCGAAGCGGG
GGCGGTGTTCGCCGAGATCGGCCCGCGCATGGCCGAGTTGAGCGGTTCCCGGCTGGCCGCGCAGCAACAG
ATGGAAGGCCTCCTGGCGCCGCACCGGCCCAAGGAGCCCGCGTGGTTCCTGGCCACCGTCGGCGTCTCGC
CCGACCACCAGGGCAAGGGTCTGGGCAGCGCCGTCGTGCTCCCCGGAGTGGAGGCGGCCGAGCGCGCCGG
GGTGCCCGCCTTCCTGGAGACATCCGCGCCCCGCAACCTCCCCTTCTACGAGCGGCTCGGCTTCACCGTC
ACCGCCGACGTCGAGGTGCCCGAAGGACCGCGCACCTGGTGCATGACCCGCAAGCCCGGTGCCTGACACG
TGCTACGAGATTTCGATTCCACCGCCGCCTTCTATGAAAGGTTGGGCTTCGGAATCGTTTTCCGGGACGC
CGGCTGGATGATCCTCCAGCGCGGGGATCTCATGCTGGAGTTCTTCGCCCACCCCAACTTGTTTATTGCA
GCTTATAATGGTTACAAATAAAGCAATAGCATCACAAATTTCACAAATAAAGCATTTTTTTCACTGCATT
CTAGTTGTGGTTTGTCCAAACTCATCAATGTATCTTATCATGTCTGTATACCGTCGACCTCTAGCTAGAG
CTTGGCGTAATCATGGTCATTACCAATGCTTAATCAGTGAGGCACCTATCTCAGCGATCTGTCTATTTCG
TTCATCCATAGTTGCCTGACTCCCCGTCGTGTAGATAACTACGATACGGGAGGGCTTACCATCTGGCCCC
AGCGCTGCGATGATACCGCGAGAACCACGCTCACCGGCTCCGGATTTATCAGCAATAAACCAGCCAGCCG
GAAGGGCCGAGCGCAGAAGTGGTCCTGCAACTTTATCCGCCTCCATCCAGTCTATTAATTGTTGCCGGGA
AGCTAGAGTAAGTAGTTCGCCAGTTAATAGTTTGCGCAACGTTGTTGCCATCGCTACAGGCATCGTGGTG
TCACGCTCGTCGTTTGGTATGGCTTCATTCAGCTCCGGTTCCCAACGATCAAGGCGAGTTACATGATCCC
CCATGTTGTGCAAAAAAGCGGTTAGCTCCTTCGGTCCTCCGATCGTTGTCAGAAGTAAGTTGGCCGCAGT
GTTATCACTCATGGTTATGGCAGCACTGCATAATTCTCTTACTGTCATGCCATCCGTAAGATGCTTTTCT
GTGACTGGTGAGTACTCAACCAAGTCATTCTGAGAATAGTGTATGCGGCGACCGAGTTGCTCTTGCCCGG
CGTCAATACGGGATAATACCGCGCCACATAGCAGAACTTTAAAAGTGCTCATCATTGGAAAACGTTCTTC
GGGGCGAAAACTCTCAAGGATCTTACCGCTGTTGAGATCCAGTTCGATGTAACCCACTCGTGCACCCAAC
TGATCTTCAGCATCTTTTACTTTCACCAGCGTTTCTGGGTGAGCAAAAACAGGAAGGCAAAATGCCGCAA
AAAAGGGAATAAGGGCGACACGGAAATGTTGAATACTCATATTCTTCCTTTTTCAATATTATTGAAGCAT
TTATCAGGGTTATTGTCTCATGAGCGGATACATATTTGAATGTATTTAGAAAAATAAACAAATAGGGGTC
AGTGTTACAACCAATTAACCAATTCTGAACATTATCGCGAGCCCATTTATACCTGAATATGGCTCATAAC
ACCCCTTGCTCATGACCAAAATCCCTTAACGTGAGTTACGCGCGCGTCGTTCCACTGAGCGTCAGACCCC
GTAGAAAAGATCAAAGGATCTTCTTGAGATCCTTTTTTTCTGCGCGTAATCTGCTGCTTGCAAACAAAAA
AACCACCGCTACCAGCGGTGGTTTGTTTGCCGGATCAAGAGCTACCAACTCTTTTTCCGAAGGTAACTGG
CTTCAGCAGAGCGCAGATACCAAATACTGTTCTTCTAGTGTAGCCGTAGTTAGCCCACCACTTCAAGAAC
TCTGTAGCACCGCCTACATACCTCGCTCTGCTAATCCTGTTACCAGTGGCTGCTGCCAGTGGCGATAAGT
CGTGTCTTACCGGGTTGGACTCAAGACGATAGTTACCGGATAAGGCGCAGCGGTCGGGCTGAACGGGGGG
TTCGTGCACACAGCCCAGCTTGGAGCGAACGACCTACACCGAACTGAGATACCTACAGCGTGAGCTATGA
GAAAGCGCCACGCTTCCCGAAGGGAGAAAGGCGGACAGGTATCCGGTAAGCGGCAGGGTCGGAACAGGAG
AGCGCACGAGGGAGCTTCCAGGGGGAAACGCCTGGTATCTTTATAGTCCTGTCGGGTTTCGCCACCTCTG
ACTTGAGCGTCGATTTTTGTGATGCTCGTCAGGGGGGCGGAGCCTATGGAAAAACGCCAGCAACGCGGCC
TTTTTACGGTTCCTGGCCTTTTGCTGGCCTTTTGCTCACATGTTCTTTCCTGCGTTATCCCCTGATTCTG
TGGATAACCGTATTACCGCCTTTGAGTGAGCTGATACCGCTCGCCGCAGCCGAACGACCGAGCGCAGCGA
GTCAGTGAGCGAGGAAGCGGAAGGCGAGAGTAGGGAACTGCCAGGCATCAAACTAAGCAGAAGGCCCCTG
ACGGATGGCCTTTTTGCGTTTCTACAAACTCTTTCTGTGTTGTAAAACGACGGCCAGTCTTAAGCTCGGG
CCCCCTGGGCGGTTCTGATAACGAGTAATCGTTAATCCGCAAATAACGTAAAAACCCGCTTCGGCGGGTT
TTTTTATGGGGGGAGTTTAGGGAAAGAGCATTTGTCAGAATATTTAAGGGCGCCTGTCACTTTGCTTGAT
ATATGAGAATTATTTAACCTTATAAATGAGAAAAAAGCAACGCACTTTAAATAAGATACGTTGCTTTTTC
GATTGATGAACACCTATAATTAAACTATTCATCTATTATTTATGATTTTTTGTATATACAATATTTCTAG
TTTGTTAAAGAGAATTAAGAAAATAAATCTCGAAAATAATAAAGGGAAAATCAGTTTTTGATATCAAAAT
TATACATGTCAACGATAATACAAAATATAATACAAACTATAAGATGTTATCAGTATTTATTATCATTTAG
AATAAATTTTGTGTCGCCCTTAATTGTGAGCGGATAACAATTACGAGCTTCATGCACAGTGGCGTTGACT
CAATATTGGCCATTAGCCATATTATTCATTGGTTATATAGCATAAATCAATATTGGCTATTGGCCATTGC
ATACGTTGTATCTATATCATAATATGTACATTTATATTGGCTCATGTCCAATATGACCGCCATGTT
Features (pLannotate 1.2.2; 21 found; start..end, strand, type, name):
     77..380     +  enhancer       CMV enhancer: human cytomegalovirus immediate early enhancer
    381..584     +  promoter       CMV promoter: human cytomegalovirus (CMV) immediate early promoter
    720..763     +  intron         CMV intron (fragment): modified intron A from human cytomegalovirus
    815..833     +  promoter       SP6 promoter: promoter for bacteriophage SP6 RNA polymerase
    837..874     +  CDS            IgH signal sequence (fragment): signal sequence from the mouse immunoglobulin heavy chain variable region
    941..1522    +  CDS            VSTM2L: VTM2L_HUMAN - Also known as C20orf102. Experimental evidence at protein level: Swiss-Prot protein existence level 1. From Homo sapiens (Human).
   1538..2215    +  CDS            IGHG1 (fragment): IGHG1_HUMAN - Experimental evidence at protein level: Swiss-Prot protein existence level 1. Constant region of immunoglobulin heavy chains. Immunoglobulins, also known as antibodies, are membrane-bound or secreted glycoproteins produced by B lymphocytes. In the recognition phase of humoral immunity, the membrane-bound immunoglobulins serve as receptors which, upon binding of a specific antigen, trigger the clonal expansion and differentiation of B lymphocytes into immunoglobulins- secreting plasma cells. Secreted immunoglobulins mediate the effector phase of humoral immunity, which results in
   2430..2541    +  polyA_signal   bGH poly(A) signal: bovine growth hormone polyadenylation signal
   2542..2650    +  rep_origin     f1 ori (fragment): f1 bacteriophage origin of replication; arrow indicates direction of (+) strand synthesis
   2664..2993    +  promoter       SV40 promoter: SV40 enhancer and early promoter
   3041..3088    +  promoter       EM7 promoter: synthetic bacterial promoter&nbsp
   3107..3706    +  CDS            PuroR (fragment): puromycin N-acetyltransferase; pac from Streptomyces; confers resistance to puromycin
   3716..3841    +  CDS            ble (fragment): BLE_KLEPN - Experimental evidence at protein level: Swiss-Prot protein existence level 1. Binding protein with a strong affinity to the bleomycin family of antibiotics. Binds to CL990; an antimitotic-antibiotic compound. From Klebsiella pneumoniae.
   3836..3957    +  polyA_signal   SV40 poly(A) signal: SV40 polyadenylation signal
   4010..4870    -  CDS            AmpR: β-lactamase; bla; confers resistance to ampicillin, carbenicillin, and related antibiotics
   4873..4969    -  promoter       AmpR promoter (fragment): bla
   4999..5023    -  CDS            KanR (fragment): aminoglycoside phosphotransferase; aph(3')-Ia; confers resistance to kanamycin
   5134..5722    +  rep_origin     ori: high-copy-number ColE1/pMB1/pBR322/pUC origin of replication
   5947..5964    +  terminator     rrnB T2 terminator (fragment): transcription terminator T2 from the E. coli rrnB gene
   5989..6008    -  CDS            lacZα (fragment): LacZα fragment of β-galactosidase; lacZ fragment
   6464..6480    +  protein_bind   lac operator: The lac repressor binds to the lac operator to inhibit transcription in E. coli. This inhibition can be relieved by adding lactose or isopropyl-β-D-thiogalactopyranoside (IPTG). lac repressor encoded by lacI
