[The description below was written by a language model from this plasmid's Addgene catalogue record and pLannotate feature annotations shown in this document.]
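Description:
pD649-HAsp-VSTM2L-Fc(DAPA)-AviTag-6xHis is a mammalian expression plasmid built on the pD649 backbone for producing a secreted, Fc-fused form of human VSTM2L (also known as C20orf102). It is maintained in E. coli as a high-copy plasmid through a ColE1/pUC-type origin and selected with ampicillin via the β-lactamase gene. The annotated sequence also carries an SV40 early promoter/EM7 promoter unit driving a puromycin N-acetyltransferase gene with an SV40 polyadenylation signal, which would permit puromycin selection in mammalian cells, although the catalogue entry does not list a mammalian selection marker. Small fragments annotated as f1 ori, ble, KanR, lacZα and a lac operator appear to be backbone remnants.

The expression cassette consists of the CMV enhancer and immediate early promoter followed by a fragment of CMV intron A and an SP6 promoter, which could support in vitro transcription. The name indicates an HA signal peptide; the automated annotation labels a short fragment at this position as an immunoglobulin heavy chain signal sequence. It directs the product into the secretory pathway. The VSTM2L insert sits between retained NotI and AscI sites and is fused at its C terminus to a human IgG1 Fc region, then an AviTag and a 6xHis tag (named in the record but not annotated in the feature table), ending at a bGH polyadenylation signal. The Fc carries D265A and P329A (DAPA) substitutions, which are generally used to reduce Fc effector binding. The Fc dimerises the protein, the AviTag allows site-specific biotinylation, and the His tag allows metal-affinity purification. The construct belongs to a collection used to map interactions among human immunoglobulin-superfamily cell-surface proteins. The depositor notes that some plasmids in the collection may contain an IS4-like transposase element upstream of the CMV promoter; none is annotated here.
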