Addgene plasmid #156582: pD649-HAsp-VSTM2L-Fc(DAPA)-AviTag-6xHis
Purpose: Mammalian expression of secreted protein fused to Fc(DAPA)-Avi-6xHis.
Depositing lab: Chris Garcia. Depositing organization: Stanford University. Publication: A Human IgSF Cell-Surface Interactome Reveals a Complex Network of Protein-Protein Interactions. Wojtowicz WM, Vielmetter J, Fernandes RA, Siepe DH, Eastman CL, Chisholm GB, Cox S, Klock H, Anderson PW, Rue SM, Miller JJ, Glaser SM, Bragstad ML, Vance J, Lam AW, Lesley SA, Zinn K, Garcia KC. Cell. 2020 Aug 20;182(4):1027-1043.e17. doi: 10.1016/j.cell.2020.07.025. PubMed 32822567.
Backbone
  Vector backbone: pD649
  Backbone size w/o insert (bp): 6106
  Vector type: Mammalian Expression
Growth in bacteria
  Bacterial resistance: Ampicillin, 100 μg/mL
  Growth temperature: 37°C
  Growth strain: DH5alpha
  Copy number: High Copy
Gene/Insert
  Gene/Insert name: VSTM2L (alt name: VTM2L)
  Species: H. sapiens (human)
  Insert size (bp): 540
  Mutation: Fc region of human IgG contains D265A and P329A mutations (DAPA)
  Entrez Gene: VSTM2L (a.k.a. C20orf102, dJ1118M15.2)
  Promoter: CMV/SP6
  Tag / fusion protein: Fc(DAPA)-AviTag-6xHis (C terminal on backbone)
  Cloning method: Restriction Enzyme; 5′ cloning site GCGGCCGC (not destroyed); 3′ cloning site GGCGCGCC (not destroyed)
  Sequencing primers: 5′ ATTTAGGTGACACTATAG; 3′ CACGTACCAGTTGAACTTCACC
Resource information
  A portion of this plasmid was derived from a plasmid made by: synthesis by ThermoFisher
Terms and licenses: Academic/Nonprofit Terms; Industry Terms: Not Available to Industry
Depositor comments: Some plasmids in this collection may have an IS4-like element ISVsa5 family transposase upstream of the CMV promoter.
How to cite: pD649-HAsp-VSTM2L-Fc(DAPA)-AviTag-6xHis was a gift from Chris Garcia (Addgene plasmid # 156582 ; http://n2t.net/addgene:156582 ; RRID:Addgene_156582)
