>Addgene plasmid #156582 | pD649-HAsp-VSTM2L-Fc(DAPA)-AviTag-6xHis | depositor partial sequence | sequence record 302274 | insert (secreted protein)
ACAAGACCTGCTGGACATGCTCCTTGGGACAATCACGTTTCCGGACACGCCCTGTTCACCGAGACACCTC
ACGATATGACAGCCAGAACCGGCGAGGATGTGGAAATGGCCTGTAGCTTTAGAGGCAGCGGCAGCCCTAG
CTACAGCCTGGAAATTCAGTGGTGGTACGTGCGGAGCCACAGAGACTGGACAGATAAGCAGGCCTGGGCC
AGCAATCAGCTGAAAGCCTCTCAGCAAGAGGACGCCGGCAAAGAGGCCACAAAGATCTCTGTCGTGAAGG
TCGTGGGCAGCAACATCAGCCACAAGCTGAGACTGAGCAGAGTGAAGCCTACCGACGAGGGCACCTACGA
GTGCAGAGTGATCGATTTCAGCGACGGCAAGGCCCGGCACCACAAAGTGAAAGCCTATCTGAGAGTGCAG
CCCGGCGAGAACTCTGTGCTGCATCTTCCTGAAGCTCCTCCAGCTGCTCCTGCTCCTCCTCCACCTAAAC
CTGGCAAAGAGCTGCGGAAGAGAAGCGTGGACCAAGAGGCCTGCTCTCTT
